Addgene plasmid #134413: S3_001_026_MV1
Purpose: pYTKMV1-pTDH3_NLS_FdeR-N_tPGK1-pGPM1-fdeO_mcherry_tTDH1
Depositing lab: Mattheos Koffas. Depositing organization: Rensselaer Polytechnic Institute. Publication: Design and Characterization of Biosensors for the Screening of Modular Assembled Naringenin Biosynthetic Library in Saccharomyces cerevisiae. Wang R, Cress BF, Yang Z, Hordines JC 3rd, Zhao S, Jung GY, Wang Z, Koffas MAG. ACS Synth Biol. 2019 Sep 20;8(9):2121-2130. doi: 10.1021/acssynbio.9b00212. Epub 2019 Aug 28. PubMed 31433622.
Backbone
  Vector backbone: pYTKMV1
  Vector type: Yeast Expression
  Selectable markers: URA3
Growth in bacteria
  Bacterial resistance: Kanamycin, 50 μg/mL
  Growth temperature: 37°C
  Growth strain: DH5alpha
  Copy number: Unknown
Gene/Insert 1
  Gene/Insert name: mCherry
  Insert size (bp): 711
  Mutation: none
  Promoter: pGPM1
  Tag / fusion protein: none
  Cloning method: Unknown
  Sequencing primers: 5′ CTGAACTGGCCGATAATTGCAGACG; 3′ GGTTCGTAACATCTCTGTAACTGCT
Gene/Insert 2
  Gene/Insert name: NLS_FdeR-N
  Insert size (bp): 948
  Mutation: none
  Promoter: pTDH3
  Tag / fusion protein: none
  Cloning method: Unknown
  Sequencing primers: 5′ CTGAACTGGCCGATAATTGCAGACG; 3′ GGTTCGTAACATCTCTGTAACTGCT
Terms and licenses: Academic/Nonprofit Terms; Industry Terms: Not Available to Industry
How to cite: S3_001_026_MV1 was a gift from Mattheos Koffas (Addgene plasmid # 134413 ; http://n2t.net/addgene:134413 ; RRID:Addgene_134413)
