[The description below was written by a language model from this plasmid's Addgene catalogue record and pLannotate feature annotations shown in this document.]
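Description:
S3_001_026_MV1 is a yeast expression shuttle plasmid built on the pYTKMV1 backbone, carrying a two-gene naringenin biosensor circuit for Saccharomyces cerevisiae. In E. coli it is propagated through a high-copy ColE1/pUC-type origin and selected with kanamycin via the aph(3')-Ia KanR gene. In yeast it is maintained as a low-copy episome by a CEN6/ARS element and selected by uracil prototrophy through the URA3 marker, which is also counterselectable with 5-FOA.

The payload consists of two transcription units arranged in the same orientation. The first uses the strong constitutive TDH3 (GAP) promoter to drive NLS_FdeR-N, a 948 bp insert whose name indicates the regulator FdeR with a nuclear localisation signal, most likely at its N-terminus, terminated by the PGK1 terminator. The automated annotation does not label this coding sequence, but the promoter sits at the end of the circular sequence record and the unannotated region before the PGK1 terminator fits its expected position. The second unit places mCherry under a GPM1 promoter modified with the fdeO operator, followed by the TDH1 terminator according to the catalogue description. The hybrid promoter and TDH1 terminator are likewise not called in the feature table.

The intended logic is that nuclear-targeted FdeR acts on the fdeO site within the engineered GPM1 promoter, so that red fluorescence reports on the ligand. The associated publication describes the design and characterisation of such biosensors for screening modularly assembled naringenin biosynthetic libraries in yeast. The record does not state whether this particular variant activates or represses the reporter, nor its response characteristics.
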