Features (pLannotate 1.2.2; 8 found; start..end, strand, type, name):
    977..1201    +  terminator     PGK1 terminator (fragment): S. cerevisae PGK1; transcription terminator for 3-phosphoglycerate kinase gene
   1659..2366    +  CDS            mCherry: mCherry is a basic (constitutively fluorescent) red fluorescent protein published in 2004, derived from Discosoma sp.. It is reported to be a very rapidly-maturing monomer with low acid sensitivity.
   2655..2831    +  promoter       URA3 promoter (fragment): S. cerevisiae URA3
   2832..3635    +  CDS            URA3: orotidine-5'-phosphate decarboxylase, required for uracil biosynthesis; S. cerevisiae URA3; yeast auxotrophic marker, counterselectable with 5-fluoroorotic acid (5-FOA)
   3718..4221    +  misc_feature   CEN/ARS: S. cerevisiae CEN6 centromere fused to an autonomously replicating sequence
   4265..5080    -  CDS            KanR: aminoglycoside phosphotransferase; aph(3')-Ia; confers resistance to kanamycin in bacteria or G418 (Geneticin®) in eukaryotes
   5305..5893    +  rep_origin     ori: high-copy-number ColE1/pMB1/pBR322/pUC origin of replication
   6062..6728    +  promoter       GAP promoter: S. cerevisiae TDH3; promoter for glyceraldehyde-3-phosphate dehydrogenase
>Addgene plasmid #134413 | S3_001_026_MV1 | addgene full sequence | sequence record 266880 | Addgene NGS Result
AGATCTATGCCAAAGAAGAAGAGAAAGGTTGGTTCTCGTTTCAACAAGCTCGACCTCAATCTTCTGGTCG
CCCTGGATGCACTGCTCACGGAGATGAGCATCAGCCGCGCCGCCGAAAAGATCCATCTGAGCCAGTCGGC
CATGAGCAATGCCCTGGCGCGGCTGCGCGAGTATTTCGATGATGAATTGCTGATCCAGGTGGGCCGGCGC
ATGGAGCCCACGCCGCGCGCCGAGGTGCTCAAGGATGCGGTGCATGATGTGCTGCGGCGTATCGATGGCT
CCATCGCGGCGCTGCCGGCCTTCGTGCCGGCCGAGTCCACGCGCGAGTTTCGCATCTCGGTTTCGGACTT
TACGCTCTCCGTCCTCATCCCCCGGGTGCTGGCGCGCGCGCACGCCGAGGGCAAGCACATCCGCTTTGCC
CTGATGCCGCAGGTGCAAGACCCGACCCGCTCGCTGGATCGGGCCGAGGTGGACCTGCTGGTCTTGCCGC
AGGAATTCTGCACGCCCGATCATCCTGCCGAAGAGGTCTTCCGCGAACGGCATGTCTGCGTGGTCTGGCG
CGACAGTGCGCTGGCGCAAGGCGAGCTGACGCTGGAACGCTACATGGCCTCAGGCCATGTGGTGATGGTG
CCGCCTGGGGCCAATGCGTCGTCGGTGGAGGCGTGGATGGCCAGGAAGCTGGGCTTTGCGCGCCGGGTGG
AAGTGACCAGCTTCAGCTTCGCTTCTGCGCTGGCGCTGGTACAGGGGACGGACCGCATCGCCACGGTGCA
TGCCCGGCTGGCGCAGCTGCTGGCTCCGCAATGGCCGGTGGTGATCAAGGAGAGTCCGCTGTCGCTGGGC
GAGATGCGGCAGATGATGCAGTGGCATCGCTACCGCAGCAATGATCCTGGCATCCAGTGGCTGCGTCGGG
TGTTTCTGGAGAGTGCGCAGGAGATGGATGCGGCGCTGCCAGGCATCTGCTGAATCCTAACTCGAGATTG
AATTGAATTGAAATCGATAGATCAATTTTTTTCTTTTCTCTTTCCCCATCCTTTACGCTAAAATAATAGT
TTATTTTATTTTTTGAATATTTTTTATTTATATACGTATATATAGACTATTATTTATCTTTTAATGATTA
TTAAGATTTTTATTAAAAAAAAATTCGCTCCTCTTTTAATGCCTTTATGCAGTTTTTTTTTCCCATTCGA
TATTTCTATGTGCTGCCAAACCAGATGTCAACACAGCTACAACGAAGCTTCGTCTTTTCTTGAAGAAAAG
AGGAAGCTCGCTAAATGGGATTCCACTTTCCGTTCCCTGCCAGCTGATGGAAAAAGGTTAGTGGAACGAT
GAAGAATAAAAAGAGAGATCCACTGAGGTGAAATTTCAGCTGACAGCGAGTTTCATGATCGTGATGAACA
ATGGTAACGAGTTGTGGCTGTTGCCAGGGAGGGTGGTTCTCACCAAATCGCTACTTGGGTTTGAGATTGG
TAAAATTGATTGTTTGGATGGCAATCATCTATGGAATGGATATTATATAACAAAGAAGAAATAATGAACT
GATTCTCTTCCTCCTTCTTGTCCTTTCTTAATTCTGTTGTAATTACCTTCCTTTGTAATTTTTTTTGTAA
TTATTCTTCTTAATAATCCAAACAAACACACATATTACAATAAGATCTATGGTTTCAAAGGGCGAAGAAG
ACAATATGGCTATTATTAAGGAATTCATGAGATTCAAGGTCCACATGGAAGGTTCTGTCAACGGTCACGA
ATTCGAAATTGAAGGTGAAGGTGAAGGTAGACCATACGAAGGTACCCAAACCGCTAAGTTGAAGGTCACC
AAGGGTGGTCCATTGCCATTCGCTTGGGATATTTTGTCTCCACAATTCATGTACGGTTCTAAGGCTTACG
TCAAGCACCCAGCTGATATTCCAGATTACTTGAAGTTGTCTTTCCCAGAAGGTTTCAAGTGGGAAAGAGT
CATGAACTTCGAAGATGGTGGTGTCGTCACCGTCACCCAAGATTCTTCTTTGCAAGATGGTGAATTCATT
TACAAGGTCAAGTTGAGAGGTACCAACTTCCCATCTGATGGTCCAGTCATGCAAAAGAAGACCATGGGTT
GGGAAGCTTCTTCTGAAAGAATGTACCCAGAAGATGGTGCTTTGAAGGGTGAAATTAAGCAAAGATTGAA
GTTGAAGGATGGTGGTCACTACGATGCTGAAGTCAAGACCACCTACAAGGCTAAGAAGCCAGTCCAATTG
CCAGGTGCTTACAACGTCAACATTAAGTTGGATATTACCTCTCACAACGAAGATTACACCATTGTCGAAC
AATACGAAAGAGCTGAAGGTAGACACTCTACCGGTGGTATGGATGAATTGTACAAGTAAATCCTAACTCG
AGATAAAGCAATCTTGATGAGGATAATGATTTTTTTTTGAATATACATAAATACTACCGTTTTTCTGCTA
GATTTTGTGATGACGTAAATAAGTACATATTACTTTTTAAGCCAAGACAAGATTAAGCATTAACTTTACC
CTTTTCTTTCTAAGTTTCAATATTAGTTATCACTGTTTAAAAGTTATGGCGAGAACGTCGGCGGTTAAAA
TATATTACCCTGAACGGCTGAGCAGTTACAGAGATGTTACGAACCACTAGTGCACTGCAGTACACGGTTT
CCTTGAAATTTTTTTGATTCGGTAATCTCCGAACAGAAGGAAGAACGAAGGAAGGAGCACAGACTTAGAT
TGGTATATATACGCATATGTAGTGTTGAAGAAACATGAAATTGCCCAGTATTCTTAACCCAACTGCACAG
AACAAAAACGTGCAGGAAACGAAGATAAATCATGTCGAAAGCTACATATAAGGAACGTGCTGCTACTCAT
CCTAGTCCTGTTGCTGCCAAGCTATTTAATATCATGCACGAAAAGCAAACAAACTTGTGTGCTTCATTGG
ATGTTCGTACCACCAAGGAATTACTGGAGTTAGTTGAAGCATTAGGTCCCAAAATTTGTTTACTAAAAAC
ACATGTGGATATCTTGACTGATTTTTCCATGGAGGGCACAGTTAAGCCGCTAAAGGCATTATCCGCCAAG
TACAATTTTTTACTCTTCGAGGACAGAAAATTTGCTGACATTGGTAATACAGTCAAATTGCAGTACTCTG
CGGGTGTATACAGAATAGCAGAATGGGCAGACATTACGAATGCACACGGTGTGGTGGGCCCAGGTATTGT
TAGCGGTTTGAAGCAGGCGGCAGAAGAAGTAACAAAGGAACCTAGAGGCCTTTTGATGTTAGCAGAATTG
TCATGCAAGGGCTCCCTATCTACTGGAGAATATACTAAGGGTACTGTTGACATTGCGAAGAGCGACAAAG
ATTTTGTTATCGGCTTTATTGCTCAAAGAGACATGGGTGGAAGAGATGAAGGTTACGATTGGTTGATTAT
GACACCCGGTGTGGGTTTAGATGACAAGGGAGATGCATTGGGTCAACAGTATAGAACCGTGGATGATGTG
GTTTCTACAGGATCTGACATTATTATTGTTGGAAGAGGACTATTTGCAAAGGGAAGGGATGCTAAGGTAG
AGGGTGAACGTTACAGAAAAGCAGGCTGGGAAGCATATTTGAGAAGATGCGGCCAGCAAAACTAAAAAAC
TGTATTATAAGTAAATGCATGTATACTAAACTCACAAATTAGAGCTTCAATTTAATTATATCAGTTATTA
CCCGAGTATCACGTGCTATAAAAATAATTATAATTTAAATTTTTTAATATAAATATATAAATTAAAAATA
GAAAGTAAAAAAAGAAATTAAAGAAAAAATAGTTTTTGTTTTCCGAAGATGTAAAAGACTCTAGGGGGAT
CGCCAACAAATACTACCTTTTATCTTGCTCTTCCTGCTCTCAGGTATTAATGCCGAATTGTTTCATCTTG
TCTGTGTAGAAAACCACACACGAAAATCCTGTGATTTTACATTTTACTTATCGTTAATCGAATGTATATC
TATTTAATCTGCTTTTCTTGTCTAATAAATATATATGTAAAGTACGCTTTTTGTTGAAATTTTTTAAACC
TTTGTTTATTTTTTTTTCTTCATTCCGTAACTCTTCTACCTTCTTTATTTACTTTCTAAAATCCAAATAC
AAAACATAAAAATAAATAAACACAGAGTAAATTCCCAAATTATTCCATCATTAAAAGATACGAGGCGCGT
GTAAGTTACAGGCAAGCGATCCGTCCCGAGCGGCCGCGTGTTACAACCAATTAACCAATTCTGATTAGAA
AAACTCATCGAGCATCAAATGAAACTGCAATTTATTCATATCAGGATTATCAATACCATATTTTTGAAAA
AGCCGTTTCTGTAATGAAGGAGAAAACTCACCGAGGCAGTTCCATAGGATGGCAAGATCCTGGTATCGGT
CTGCGATTCCGACTCGTCCAACATCAATACAACCTATTAATTTCCCCTCGTCAAAAATAAGGTTATCAAG
TGAGAAATCACCATGAGTGACGACTGAATCCGGTGAGAATGGCAAAAGCTTATGCATTTCTTTCCAGACT
TGTTCAACAGGCCAGCCATTACGCTCGTCATCAAAATCACTCGCATCAACCAAACCGTTATTCATTCGTG
ATTGCGCCTGAGCGAGGCGAAATACGCGATCGCTGTTAAAAGGACAATTACAAACAGGAATCGAATGCAA
CCGGCGCAGGAACACTGCCAGCGCATCAACAATATTTTCACCTGAATCAGGATATTCTTCTAATACCTGG
AATGCTGTTTTCCCGGGGATCGCAGTGGTGAGTAACCATGCATCATCAGGAGTACGGATAAAATGCTTGA
TGGTCGGAAGAGGCATAAATTCCGTCAGCCAGTTTAGTCTGACCATCTCATCTGTAACATCATTGGCAAC
GCTACCTTTGCCATGTTTCAGAAACAACTCTGGCGCATCGGGCTTCCCATACAATCGATAGATTGTCGCA
CCTGATTGCCCGACATTATCGCGAGCCCATTTATACCCATATAAATCAGCATCCATGTTGGAATTTAATC
GCGGCCTGGAGCAAGACGTTTCCCGTTGAATATGGCTCATAACACCCCTTGTATTACTGTTTATGTAAGC
AGACAGTTTTATTGTTCATGATGATATATTTTTATCTTGTGCAATGTAACATCAGAGATTTTGAGACACA
ACGTGGCTTTGTTGAATAAATCGAACTTTTGCTGAGTTGAAGGATCAGTCATGACCAAAATCCCTTAACG
TGAGTTTTCGTTCCACTGAGCGTCAGACCCCGTAGAAAAGATCAAAGGATCTTCTTGAGATCCTTTTTTT
CTGCGCGTAATCTGCTGCTTGCAAACAAAAAAACCACCGCTACCAGCGGTGGTTTGTTTGCCGGATCAAG
AGCTACCAACTCTTTTTCCGAAGGTAACTGGCTTCAGCAGAGCGCAGATACCAAATACTGTTCTTCTAGT
GTAGCCGTAGTTAGGCCACCACTTCAAGAACTCTGTAGCACCGCCTACATACCTCGCTCTGCTAATCCTG
TTACCAGTGGCTGCTGCCAGTGGCGATAAGTCGTGTCTTACCGGGTTGGACTCAAGACGATAGTTACCGG
ATAAGGCGCAGCGGTCGGGCTGAACGGGGGGTTCGTGCACACAGCCCAGCTTGGAGCGAACGACCTACAC
CGAACTGAGATACCTACAGCGTGAGCTATGAGAAAGCGCCACGCTTCCCGAAGGGAGAAAGGCGGACAGG
TATCCGGTAAGCGGCAGGGTCGGAACAGGAGAGCGCACGAGGGAGCTTCCAGGGGGAAACGCCTGGTATC
TTTATAGTCCTGTCGGGTTTCGCCACCTCTGACTTGAGCGTCGATTTTTGTGATGCTCGTCAGGGGGGCG
GAGCCTATGGAAAAACGCCAGCAACGCGGCCTTTTTACGGTTCCTGGCCTTTTGCTGGCCTTTTGCTCAC
ATGTTCTTTCCTGCGTTATCCCCTGATTCTGTGGATAACCGTGCGGCCGCCCCTGAATTCGCATCTAGAC
TGAACTGGCCGATAATTGCAGACGAACGCAGTTCGAGTTTATCATTATCAATACTGCCATTTCAAAGAAT
ACGTAAATAATTAATAGTAGTGATTTTCCTAACTTTATTTAGTCAAAAAATTAGCCTTTTAATTCTGCTG
TAACCCGTACATGCCCAAAATAGGGGGCGGGTTACACAGAATATATAACATCGTAGGTGTCTGGGTGAAC
AGTTTATTCCTGGCATCCACTAAATATAATGGAGCCCGCTTTTTAAGCTGGCATCCAGAAAAAAAAAGAA
TCCCAGCACCAAAATATTGTTTTCTTCACCAACCATCAGTTCATAGGTCCATTCTCTTAGCGCAACTACA
GAGAACAGGGGCACAAACAGGCAAAAAACGGGCACAACCTCAATGGAGTGATGCAACCTGCCTGGAGTAA
ATGATGACACAAGGCAATTGACCCACGCATGTATCTATCTCATTTTCTTACACCTTCTATTACCTTCTGC
TCTCTCTGATTTGGAAAAAGCTGAAAAAAAAGGTTGAAACCAGTTCCCTGAAATTATTCCCCTACTTGAC
TAATAAGTATATAAAGACGGTAGGTATTGATTGTAATTCTGTAAATCTATTTCTTAAACTTCTTAAATTC
TACTTTTATAGTTAGTCTTTTTTTTAGTTTTAAAACACCAAGAACTTAGTTTCGAATAAACACACATAAA
CAAACAAA
